>Addgene plasmid #185361 | pcDNA3.1-cCFP | addgene full sequence | sequence record 363642 | Addgene NGS Result
GACGGATCGGGAGATCTCCCGATCCCCTATGGTGCACTCTCAGTACAATCTGCTCTGATGCCGCATAGTT
AAGCCAGTATCTGCTCCCTGCTTGTGTGTTGGAGGTCGCTGAGTAGTGCGCGAGCAAAATTTAAGCTACA
ACAAGGCAAGGCTTGACCGACAATTGCATGAAGAATCTGCTTAGGGTTAGGCGTTTTGCGCTGCTTCGCG
ATGTACGGGCCAGATATACGCGTTGACATTGATTATTGACTAGTTATTAATAGTAATCAATTACGGGGTC
ATTAGTTCATAGCCCATATATGGAGTTCCGCGTTACATAACTTACGGTAAATGGCCCGCCTGGCTGACCG
CCCAACGACCCCCGCCCATTGACGTCAATAATGACGTATGTTCCCATAGTAACGCCAATAGGGACTTTCC
ATTGACGTCAATGGGTGGAGTATTTACGGTAAACTGCCCACTTGGCAGTACATCAAGTGTATCATATGCC
AAGTACGCCCCCTATTGACGTCAATGACGGTAAATGGCCCGCCTGGCATTATGCCCAGTACATGACCTTA
TGGGACTTTCCTACTTGGCAGTACATCTACGTATTAGTCATCGCTATTACCATGGTGATGCGGTTTTGGC
AGTACATCAATGGGCGTGGATAGCGGTTTGACTCACGGGGATTTCCAAGTCTCCACCCCATTGACGTCAA
TGGGAGTTTGTTTTGGCACCAAAATCAACGGGACTTTCCAAAATGTCGTAACAACTCCGCCCCATTGACG
CAAATGGGCGGTAGGCGTGTACGGTGGGAGGTCTATATAAGCAGAGCTCTCTGGCTAACTAGAGAACCCA
CTGCTTACTGGCTTATCGAAATTAATACGACTCACTATAGGGAGACCCAAGCTGGCTAGCGTTTAAACTT
AAGCTTGGTACCGAGCTCGGATCCGAAATGGCCGACAAGCAGAAGAACGGCATCAAGGTGAACTTCAAGA
TCCGCCACAACATCGAGGACGGCAGCGTGCAGCTCGCCGACCACTACCAGCAGAACACCCCCATCGGCGA
CGGCCCCGTGCTGCTGCCCGACAACCACTACCTGAGCTACCAGTCCGCCCTGAGCAAAGACCCCAACGAG
AAGCGCGATCACATGGTCCTGCTGGAGTTCGTGACCGCCGCCGGGATCACTCTCGGCATGGACGAGCTGT
ACAAGGGCGACAGCGGCGGCGGCAGCGCGGCCGCTCGAGTCTAGAGGGCCCGTTTAAACCCGCTGATCAG
CCTCGACTGTGCCTTCTAGTTGCCAGCCATCTGTTGTTTGCCCCTCCCCCGTGCCTTCCTTGACCCTGGA
AGGTGCCACTCCCACTGTCCTTTCCTAATAAAATGAGGAAATTGCATCGCATTGTCTGAGTAGGTGTCAT
TCTATTCTGGGGGGTGGGGTGGGGCAGGACAGCAAGGGGGAGGATTGGGAAGACAATAGCAGGCATGCTG
GGGATGCGGTGGGCTCTATGGCTTCTGAGGCGGAAAGAACCAGCTGGGGCTCTAGGGGGTATCCCC
[124 nt withheld, positions 1537-1660]
C
[91 nt withheld, positions 1662-1752]
A
[49 nt withheld, positions 1754-1802]
CCTTTGACGTTGGAGTCCACGTTCTTT
[37 nt withheld, positions 1830-1866]
ACCCTATCTCGGTCTATTCTTTTGATTTATAAGGGATTTTGCCGATTTCGGCCTATTGGTTAAAAAATGA
GCTGATTTAACAAAAATTTAACGCGAATTAATTCTGTGGAATGTGTGTCAGTTAGGGTGTGGAAAGTCCC
CAGGCTCCCCAGCAGGCAGAAGTATGCAAAGCATGCATCTCAATTAGTCAGCAACCAGGTGTGGAAAGTC
CCCAGGCTCCCCAGCAGGCAGAAGTATGCAAAGCATGCATCTCAATTAGTCAGCAACCATAGTCCCGCCC
CTAACTCCGCCCATCCCGCCCCTAACTCCGCCCAGTTCCGCCCATTCTCCGCCCCATGGCTGACTAATTT
TTTTTATTTATGCAGAGGCCGAGGCCGCCTCTGCCTCTGAGCTATTCCAGAAGTAGTGAGGAGGCTTTTT
TGGAGGCCTAGGCTTTTGCAAAAAGCTCCCGGGAGCTTGTATATCCATTTTCGGATCTGATCAAGAGACA
GGATGAGGATCGTTTCGCATGATTGAACAAGATGGATTGCACGCAGGTTCTCCGGCCGCTTGGGTGGAGA
GGCTATTCGGCTATGACTGGGCACAACAGACAATCGGCTGCTCTGATGCCGCCGTGTTCCGGCTGTCAGC
GCAGGGGCGCCCGGTTCTTTTTGTCAAGACCGACCTGTCCGGTGCCCTGAATGAACTGCAGGACGAGGCA
GCGCGGCTATCGTGGCTGGCCACGACGGGCGTTCCTTGCGCAGCTGTGCTCGACGTTGTCACTGAAGCGG
GAAGGGACTGGCTGCTATTGGGCGAAGTGCCGGGGCAGGATCTCCTGTCATCTCACCTTGCTCCTGCCGA
GAAAGTATCCATCATGGCTGATGCAATGCGGCGGCTGCATACGCTTGATCCGGCTACCTGCCCATTCGAC
CACCAAGCGAAACATCGCATCGAGCGAGCACGTACTCGGATGGAAGCCGGTCTTGTCGATCAGGATGATC
TGGACGAAGAGCATCAGGGGCTCGCGCCAGCCGAACTGTTCGCCAGGCTCAAGGCGCGCATGCCCGACGG
CGAGGATCTCGTCGTGACCCATGGCGATGCCTGCTTGCCGAATATCATGGTGGAAAATGGCCGCTTTTCT
GGATTCATCGACTGTGGCCGGCTGGGTGTGGCGGACCGCTATCAGGACATAGCGTTGGCTACCCGTGATA
TTGCTGAAGAGCTTGGCGGCGAATGGGCTGACCGCTTCCTCGTGCTTTACGGTATCGCCGCTCCCGATTC
GCAGCGCATCGCCTTCTATCGCCTTCTTGACGAGTTCTTCTGAGCGGGACTCTGGGGTTCGAAATGACCG
ACCAAGCGACGCCCAACCTGCCATCACGAGATTTCGATTCCACCGCCGCCTTCTATGAAAGGTTGGGCTT
CGGAATCGTTTTCCGGGACGCCGGCTGGATGATCCTCCAGCGCGGGGATCTCATGCTGGAGTTCTTCGCC
CACCCCAACTTGTTTATTGCAGCTTATAATGGTTACAAATAAAGCAATAGCATCACAAATTTCACAAATA
AAGCATTTTTTTCACTGCATTCTAGTTGTGGTTTGTCCAAACTCATCAATGTATCTTATCATGTCTGTAT
ACCGTCGACCTCTAGCTAGAGCTTGGCGTAATCATGGTCATAGCTGTTTCCTGTGTGAAATTGTTATCCG
CTCACAATTCCACACAACATACGAGCCGGAAGCATAAAGTGTAAAGCCTGGGGTGCCTAATGAGTGAGCT
AACTCACATTAATTGCGTTGCGCTCACTGCCCGCTTTCCAGTCGGGAAACCTGTCGTGCCAGCTGCATTA
ATGAATCGGCCAACGCGCGGGGAGAGGCGGTTTGCGTATTGGGCGCTCTTCCGCTTCCTCGCTCACTGAC
TCGCTGCGCTCGGTCGTTCGGCTGCGGCGAGCGGTATCAGCTCACTCAAAGGCGGTAATACGGTTATCCA
CAGAATCAGGGGATAACGCAGGAAAGAACATGTGAGCAAAAGGCCAGCAAAAGGCCAGGAACCGTAAAAA
GGCCGCGTTGCTGGCGTTTTTCCATAGGCTCCGCCCCCCTGACGAGCATCACAAAAATCGACGCTCAAGT
CAGAGGTGGCGAAACCCGACAGGACTATAAAGATACCAGGCGTTTCCCCCTGGAAGCTCCCTCGTGCGCT
CTCCTGTTCCGACCCTGCCGCTTACCGGATACCTGTCCGCCTTTCTCCCTTCGGGAAGCGTGGCGCTTTC
TCATAGCTCACGCTGTAGGTATCTCAGTTCGGTGTAGGTCGTTCGCTCCAAGCTGGGCTGTGTGCACGAA
CCCCCCGTTCAGCCCGACCGCTGCGCCTTATCCGGTAACTATCGTCTTGAGTCCAACCCGGTAAGACACG
ACTTATCGCCACTGGCAGCAGCCACTGGTAACAGGATTAGCAGAGCGAGGTATGTAGGCGGTGCTACAGA
GTTCTTGAAGTGGTGGCCTAACTACGGCTACACTAGAAGAACAGTATTTGGTATCTGCGCTCTGCTGAAG
CCAGTTACCTTCGGAAAAAGAGTTGGTAGCTCTTGATCCGGCAAACAAACCACCGCTGGTAGCGGTGGTT
TTTTTGTTTGCAAGCAGCAGATTACGCGCAGAAAAAAAGGATCTCAAGAAGATCCTTTGATCTTTTCTAC
GGGGTCTGACGCTCAGTGGAACGAAAACTCACGTTAAGGGATTTTGGTCATGAGATTATCAAAAAGGATC
TTCACCTAGATCCTTTTAAATTAAAAATGAAGTTTTAAATCAATCTAAAGTATATATGAGTAAACTTGGT
CTGACAGTTACCAATGCTTAATCAGTGAGGCACCTATCTCAGCGATCTGTCTATTTCGTTCATCCATAGT
TGCCTGACTCCCCGTCGTGTAGATAACTACGATACGGGAGGGCTTACCATCTGGCCCCAGTGCTGCAATG
ATACCGCGAGACCCACGCTCACCGGCTCCAGATTTATCAGCAATAAACCAGCCAGCCGGAAGGGCCGAGC
GCAGAAGTGGTCCTGCAACTTTATCCGCCTCCATCCAGTCTATTAATTGTTGCCGGGAAGCTAGAGTAAG
TAGTTCGCCAGTTAATAGTTTGCGCAACGTTGTTGCCATTGCTACAGGCATCGTGGTGTCACGCTCGTCG
TTTGGTATGGCTTCATTCAGCTCCGGTTCCCAACGATCAAGGCGAGTTACATGATCCCCCATGTTGTGCA
AAAAAGCGGTTAGCTCCTTCGGTCCTCCGATCGTTGTCAGAAGTAAGTTGGCCGCAGTGTTATCACTCAT
GGTTATGGCAGCACTGCATAATTCTCTTACTGTCATGCCATCCGTAAGATGCTTTTCTGTGACTGGTGAG
TACTCAACCAAGTCATTCTGAGAATAGTGTATGCGGCGACCGAGTTGCTCTTGCCCGGCGTCAATACGGG
ATAATACCGCGCCACATAGCAGAACTTTAAAAGTGCTCATCATTGGAAAACGTTCTTCGGGGCGAAAACT
CTCAAGGATCTTACCGCTGTTGAGATCCAGTTCGATGTAACCCACTCGTGCACCCAACTGATCTTCAGCA
TCTTTTACTTTCACCAGCGTTTCTGGGTGAGCAAAAACAGGAAGGCAAAATGCCGCAAAAAAGGGAATAA
GGGCGACACGGAAATGTTGAATACTCATACTCTTCCTTTTTCAATATTATTGAAGCATTTATCAGGGTTA
TTGTCTCATGAGCGGATACATATTTGAATGTATTTAGAAAAATAAACAAATAGGGGTTCCGCGCACATTT
CCCCGAAAAGTGCCACCTGACGTC
Features (pLannotate 1.2.2; 20 found; start..end, strand, type, name):
     28..80      -  misc_feature   bom (fragment): basis of mobility region from pBR322
    235..614     +  enhancer       CMV enhancer: human cytomegalovirus immediate early enhancer
    615..818     +  promoter       CMV promoter: human cytomegalovirus (CMV) immediate early promoter
    814..847     +  LTR            5' LTR (truncated) (fragment): truncated 5' long terminal repeat (LTR) from HIV-1
    863..881     +  promoter       T7 promoter: promoter for bacteriophage T7 RNA polymerase
    944..1195    +  CDS            VC155: C-terminal fragment of mVenus for use in bimolecular fluorescence complementation (BiFC) (Kodama and Hu, 2010)
   1267..1491    +  polyA_signal   bGH poly(A) signal: bovine growth hormone polyadenylation signal
   1495..1516    +  promoter       SV40 promoter (fragment): SV40 enhancer and early promoter
   1537..1965    +  rep_origin     f1 ori (sequence partly withheld): f1 bacteriophage origin of replication; arrow indicates direction of (+) strand synthesis
   1979..2308    +  promoter       SV40 promoter: SV40 enhancer and early promoter
   2375..3166    +  CDS            neo: KKA2_KLEPN - Also known as kan, nptII. Experimental evidence at protein level: Swiss-Prot protein existence level 1. Resistance to kanamycin, neomycin, paromomycin, ribostamycin, butirosin and gentamicin B. From Klebsiella pneumoniae.
   3190..3348    +  CDS            ble (fragment): BLE_KLEPN - Experimental evidence at protein level: Swiss-Prot protein existence level 1. Binding protein with a strong affinity to the bleomycin family of antibiotics. Binds to CL990; an antimitotic-antibiotic compound. From Klebsiella pneumoniae.
   3343..3464    +  polyA_signal   SV40 poly(A) signal: SV40 polyadenylation signal
   3537..3553    -  protein_bind   lac operator: The lac repressor binds to the lac operator to inhibit transcription in E. coli. This inhibition can be relieved by adding lactose or isopropyl-β-D-thiogalactopyranoside (IPTG). lac repressor encoded by lacI
   3561..3591    -  promoter       lac promoter: promoter for the E. coli lac operon
   3606..3627    -  protein_bind   CAP binding site: CAP binding activates transcription in the presence of cAMP. E. coli catabolite activator protein
   3640..3732    -  CDS            lacI (fragment): lac repressor; lacI; The lac repressor binds to the lac operator to inhibit transcription in E. coli. This inhibition can be relieved by adding lactose or isopropyl-β-D-thiogalactopyranoside (IPTG).
   3915..4503    -  rep_origin     ori: high-copy-number ColE1/pMB1/pBR322/pUC origin of replication
   4674..5534    -  CDS            AmpR: β-lactamase; bla; confers resistance to ampicillin, carbenicillin, and related antibiotics
   5535..5639    -  promoter       AmpR promoter: bla
