[The description below was written by a language model from this plasmid's Addgene catalogue record and pLannotate feature annotations shown in this document.]
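Description:
pcDNA3.1-cCFP is a mammalian expression plasmid built on the pcDNA3.1 backbone that produces the C-terminal fragment of cyan fluorescent protein for split-CFP (bimolecular fluorescence complementation) experiments. The sequenced record is about 5.7 kb. In bacteria the plasmid is maintained at high copy number from a ColE1/pUC-type origin and selected with ampicillin through the β-lactamase gene and its own promoter. An f1 origin is also present, along with small lac promoter/operator remnants typical of this backbone. For mammalian cells, a neomycin phosphotransferase gene driven by the SV40 early promoter and terminated by the SV40 polyadenylation signal allows G418 selection of stable transfectants.

The payload is a roughly 255 bp insert cloned between BamHI and NotI, placed downstream of the human cytomegalovirus immediate early enhancer and promoter and upstream of the bovine growth hormone polyadenylation signal. A T7 promoter lies between the CMV promoter and the insert and could support in vitro transcription or serve as a sequencing primer site. The automated annotation labels the coding region as VC155, the C-terminal fragment of mVenus used in BiFC. This probably reflects the near identity of the C-terminal portions of GFP-derived variants rather than a conflict with the catalogue name. The catalogue lists the insert species as human, although CFP is a jellyfish GFP derivative.

On its own this fragment is non-fluorescent. Fluorescence is restored only when it is brought close to a complementary N-terminal CFP fragment, usually through interaction of proteins fused to each half. The record does not list a fusion partner, so the plasmid probably serves as a control or as a recipient for cloning a protein of interest.
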