Addgene plasmid #185361: pcDNA3.1-cCFP
Purpose: For mammalian expression of C-term CFP for split-CFP
Depositing lab: Ayaz Najafov. Depositing organization: University of Texas Southwestern Medical Center.
Backbone
  Vector backbone: pcDNA3.1
  Vector type: Mammalian Expression
  Selectable markers: Neomycin (select with G418)
Growth in bacteria
  Bacterial resistance: Ampicillin, 100 μg/mL
  Growth temperature: 37°C
  Growth strain: DH5alpha
  Copy number: High Copy
Gene/Insert
  Gene/Insert name: CFP
  Species: H. sapiens (human)
  Insert size (bp): 255
  Mutation: WT
  Cloning method: Restriction Enzyme; 5′ cloning site BamHI (unknown if destroyed); 3′ cloning site NotI (unknown if destroyed)
Terms and licenses: Academic/Nonprofit Terms; Industry Terms: Not Available to Industry
How to cite: pcDNA3.1-cCFP was a gift from Ayaz Najafov (Addgene plasmid # 185361 ; http://n2t.net/addgene:185361 ; RRID:Addgene_185361)
